Addgene plasmid #220132: pET-Cas9-FCPF
Purpose: Expresses Cas9-FCPF in E.coli
Depositing lab: Xinlai Cheng. Depositing organization: Buchmann Institute for Molecular Life Sciences. Publication: Chem-CRISPR/dCas9FCPF: a platform for chemically induced epigenome editing. Altinbay M, Wang J, Chen J, Schafer D, Sprang M, Blagojevic B, Wolfl S, Andrade-Navarro MA, Dikic I, Knapp S, Cheng X. Nucleic Acids Res. 2024 Sep 24:gkae798. doi: 10.1093/nar/gkae798. PubMed 39315698.
Backbone
  Vector backbone: pET29
  Backbone size w/o insert (bp): 5049
  Total vector size (bp): 9263
  Vector type: Bacterial Expression
Growth in bacteria
  Bacterial resistance: Ampicillin, 100 μg/mL
  Growth temperature: 37°C
  Growth strain: NEB Stable
  Copy number: Low Copy
Gene/Insert
  Gene/Insert name: Cas9-FCPF
  Species: S. pyogenes
  Insert size (bp): 4213
  GenBank ID: WP_010922251.1
  Entrez Gene: cas9 (a.k.a. SD90_RS03825, SD90_03830)
  Promoter: T7
  Tag / fusion protein: His (C terminal on backbone); NLS (C terminal on insert)
  Cloning method: Restriction Enzyme; 5′ cloning site BamHI (not destroyed); 3′ cloning site AvrII (not destroyed)
  Sequencing primers: 5′ T7 promoter
Resource information
  A portion of this plasmid was derived from a plasmid made by: GenScript
Terms and licenses: Academic/Nonprofit Terms; Industry Terms: Not Available to Industry
How to cite: pET-Cas9-FCPF was a gift from Xinlai Cheng (Addgene plasmid # 220132 ; http://n2t.net/addgene:220132 ; RRID:Addgene_220132)
