[The description below was written by a language model from this plasmid's Addgene catalogue record and pLannotate feature annotations shown in this document.]
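Description:
pET-Cas9-FCPF is a bacterial expression plasmid built on a pET29-type backbone for producing a modified Streptococcus pyogenes Cas9 protein in E. coli. It is about 9.3 kb in total. The catalogue lists 9,263 bp, and the sequenced record is 9,274 nt. Propagation relies on a ColE1/pBR322-family origin accompanied by the rop gene and bom region, which is consistent with the low copy number recorded. Selection is by ampicillin through a β-lactamase cassette. An f1 origin is also present, along with short remnants of a tetracycline resistance gene that are backbone residue rather than functional markers.

Expression follows the standard pET arrangement. A T7 promoter with an adjacent lac operator, followed by the T7 gene 10 ribosome binding site, drives the Cas9 open reading frame, and a T7 terminator closes the unit. The plasmid carries its own lacI gene, so transcription stays repressed until induction with IPTG in a host that supplies T7 RNA polymerase. The roughly 4.2 kb insert was cloned between BamHI and AvrII sites. According to the catalogue it carries a C-terminal nuclear localisation signal on the insert and a C-terminal His tag from the backbone for affinity purification. The automated annotation does not mark the NLS, His tag or FCPF element explicitly. It shows only short S-Tag and SET1 fragment matches between the Cas9 coding region and the terminator, which may be partial or spurious hits.

The record does not define the FCPF element. The associated publication title describes a chemically induced epigenome-editing platform based on dCas9-FCPF, so this plasmid probably supplies recombinant Cas9-FCPF protein for that work.
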