Features (pLannotate 1.2.2; 19 found; start..end, strand, type, name):
      1..19      +  promoter       T7 promoter: promoter for bacteriophage T7 RNA polymerase
     20..44      +  protein_bind   lac operator: The lac repressor binds to the lac operator to inhibit transcription in E. coli. This inhibition can be relieved by adding lactose or isopropyl-β-D-thiogalactopyranoside (IPTG). lac repressor encoded by lacI
     59..81      +  RBS            RBS: efficient ribosome binding site from bacteriophage T7 gene 10 (Olins and Rangwala, 1989)
     88..4191    +  CDS            cas9: CAS9_STRP1 - Also known as csn1 From Streptococcus pyogenes serotype M1.
   4259..4281    +  CDS            S-Tag (fragment): affinity and epitope tag derived from pancreatic ribonuclease A
   4311..4328    +  CDS            SET1 (fragment): solubility-enhancement tag derived from T7 phage gene 10B
   4336..4383    +  terminator     T7 terminator: transcription terminator for bacteriophage T7 RNA polymerase
   4420..4875    +  rep_origin     f1 ori (sequence partly withheld): f1 bacteriophage origin of replication; arrow indicates direction of (+) strand synthesis
   4990..5850    -  CDS            AmpR: β-lactamase; bla; confers resistance to ampicillin, carbenicillin, and related antibiotics
   5851..5943    -  promoter       AmpR promoter: bla
   6024..6612    +  rep_origin     ori: high-copy-number ColE1/pMB1/pBR322/pUC origin of replication
   6798..6937    -  misc_feature   bom: basis of mobility region from pBR322
   7039..7230    -  CDS            rop: Rop protein, which maintains plasmids at low copy number; rop
   7247..7627    +  CDS            YPB1_ECOLX: Protein predicted: Swiss-Prot protein existence level 4. From Escherichia coli.
   7689..7753    -  CDS            TcR (fragment): tetracycline efflux protein; tet; confers resistance to tetracycline
   7768..7789    -  protein_bind   CAP binding site: CAP binding activates transcription in the presence of cAMP. E. coli catabolite activator protein
   7802..8884    -  CDS            lacI: lac repressor; lacI; The lac repressor binds to the lac operator to inhibit transcription in E. coli. This inhibition can be relieved by adding lactose or isopropyl-β-D-thiogalactopyranoside (IPTG).
   8885..8962    -  promoter       lacI promoter: lacI
   8970..9249    -  CDS            TcR (fragment): tetracycline efflux protein; tet; confers resistance to tetracycline
>Addgene plasmid #220132 | pET-Cas9-FCPF | addgene full sequence | sequence record 451692 | Addgene NGS Result
TAATACGACTCACTATAGGGGAATTGTGAGCGGATAACAATTCCCCTCTAGAAATAATTTTGTTTAACTT
TAAGAAGGAGATATACCATGGATAAGAAATACTCAATAGGCTTAGATATCGGCACAAATAGCGTCGGATG
GGCGGTGATCACTGATGAATATAAGGTTCCGTCTAAAAAGTTCAAGGTTCTGGGAAATACAGACCGCCAC
AGTATCAAAAAAAATCTTATAGGGGCTCTTTTATTTGACAGTGGAGAGACAGCGGAAGCGACTCGTCTCA
AACGGACAGCTCGTAGAAGGTATACACGTCGGAAGAATCGTATTTGTTATCTACAGGAGATTTTTTCAAA
TGAGATGGCGAAAGTAGATGATAGTTTCTTTCATCGACTTGAAGAGTCTTTTTTGGTGGAAGAAGACAAG
AAGCATGAACGTCATCCTATTTTTGGAAATATAGTAGATGAAGTTGCTTATCATGAGAAATATCCAACTA
TCTATCATCTGCGAAAAAAATTGGTAGATTCTACTGATAAAGCGGATTTGCGCTTAATCTATTTGGCCTT
AGCGCATATGATTAAGTTTCGTGGTCATTTTTTGATTGAGGGAGATTTAAATCCTGATAATAGTGATGTG
GACAAACTATTTATCCAGTTGGTACAAACCTACAATCAATTATTTGAAGAAAACCCTATTAACGCAAGTG
GAGTAGATGCTAAAGCGATTCTTTCTGCACGATTGAGTAAATCAAGACGATTAGAAAATCTCATTGCTCA
GCTCCCCGGTGAGAAGAAAAATGGCTTATTTGGGAATCTCATTGCTTTGTCATTGGGTTTGACCCCTAAT
TTTAAATCAAATTTTGATTTGGCAGAAGATGCTAAATTACAGCTTTCAAAAGATACTTACGATGATGATT
TAGATAATTTATTGGCGCAAATTGGAGATCAATATGCTGATTTGTTTTTGGCAGCTAAGAATTTATCAGA
TGCTATTTTACTTTCAGATATCCTAAGAGTAAATACTGAAATAACTAAGGCTCCCCTATCAGCTTCAATG
ATTAAACGCTACGATGAACATCATCAAGACTTGACTCTTTTAAAAGCTTTAGTTCGACAACAACTTCCAG
AAAAGTATAAAGAAATCTTTTTTGATCAATCAAAAAACGGATATGCAGGTTATATTGATGGGGGAGCTAG
CCAAGAAGAATTTTATAAATTTATCAAACCAATTTTAGAAAAAATGGATGGTACTGAGGAATTATTGGTG
AAACTAAATCGTGAAGATTTGCTGCGCAAGCAACGGACCTTTGACAACGGCTCTATTCCCCATCAAATTC
ACTTGGGTGAGCTGCATGCTATTTTGAGAAGACAAGAAGACTTTTATCCATTTTTAAAAGACAATCGTGA
GAAGATTGAAAAAATCTTGACTTTTCGAATTCCTTATTATGTTGGTCCATTGGCGCGTGGCAATAGTCGT
TTTGCATGGATGACTCGGAAGTCTGAAGAAACAATTACCCCATGGAATTTTGAAGAAGTTGTCGATAAAG
GTGCTTCAGCTCAATCATTTATTGAACGCATGACAAACTTTGATAAAAATCTTCCAAATGAAAAAGTACT
ACCAAAACATAGTTTGCTTTATGAGTATTTTACGGTTTATAACGAATTGACAAAGGTCAAATATGTTACT
GAAGGAATGCGAAAACCAGCATTTCTTTCAGGTGAACAGAAGAAAGCCATTGTTGATTTACTCTTCAAAA
CAAATCGAAAAGTAACCGTTAAGCAATTAAAAGAAGATTATTTCAAAAAAATAGAATGTTTTGATAGTGT
TGAAATTTCAGGAGTTGAAGATAGATTTAATGCTTCATTAGGTACCTACCATGATTTGCTAAAAATTATT
AAAGATAAAGATTTTTTGGATAATGAAGAAAATGAAGATATCTTAGAGGATATTGTTTTAACATTGACCT
TATTTGAAGATAGGGAGATGATTGAGGAAAGACTTAAAACATATGCTCACCTCTTTGATGATAAGGTGAT
GAAACAGCTTAAACGTCGCCGTTATACTGGTTGGGGACGTTTGTCTCGAAAATTGATTAATGGTATTAGG
GATAAGCAATCTGGCAAAACAATATTAGATTTTTTGAAATCAGATGGTTTTGCCAATCGCAATTTTATGC
AGCTGATCCATGATGATAGTTTGACATTTAAAGAAGACATTCAAAAAGCACAAGTGTCTGGACAAGGCGA
TAGTTTACATGAACATATTGCAAATTTAGCTGGTAGCCCTGCTATTAAAAAAGGTATTTTACAGACTGTA
AAAGTTGTTGATGAATTGGTCAAAGTAATGGGGCGGCATAAGCCAGAAAATATCGTTATTGAAATGGCAC
GTGAAAATCAGACAACTCAAAAGGGCCAGAAAAATTCGCGAGAGCGTATGAAACGAATCGAAGAAGGTAT
CAAAGAATTAGGAAGTCAGATTCTTAAAGAGCATCCTGTTGAAAATACTCAATTGCAAAATGAAAAGCTC
TATCTCTATTATCTCCAAAATGGAAGAGACATGTATGTGGACCAAGAATTAGATATTAATCGTTTAAGTG
ATTATGATGTCGATCACATTGTTCCACAAAGTTTCCTTAAAGACGATTCAATAGACAATAAGGTCTTAAC
GCGTTCTGATAAAAATCGTGGTAAATCGGATAACGTTCCAAGTGAAGAAGTAGTCAAAAAGATGAAAAAC
TATTGGAGACAACTTCTAAACGCCAAGTTAATCACTCAACGTAAGTTTGATAATTTAACGAAAGCTGAAC
GTGGAGGTTTGAGTGAACTTGATAAAGCTGGTTTTATCAAACGCCAATTGGTTGAAACTCGCCAAATCAC
TAAGCATGTGGCACAAATTTTGGATAGTCGCATGAATACTAAATACGATGAAAATGATAAACTTATTCGA
GAGGTTAAAGTGATTACCTTAAAATCTAAATTAGTTTCTGACTTCCGAAAAGATTTCCAATTCTATAAAG
TACGTGAGATTAACAATTACCATCATGCCCATGATGCGTATCTAAATGCCGTCGTTGGAACTGCTTTGAT
TAAGAAATATCCAAAACTTGAATCGGAGTTTGTCTATGGTGATTATAAAGTTTATGATGTTCGTAAAATG
ATTGCTAAGTCTGAGCAAGAAATAGGCAAAGCAACCGCAAAATATTTCTTTTACTCTAATATCATGAACT
TCTTCAAAACAGAAATTACACTTGCAAATGGAGAGATTCGCAAACGCCCTCTAATCGAAACTAATGGGGA
AACTGGAGAAATTGTCTGGGATAAAGGGCGAGATTTTGCCACAGTGCGCAAAGTATTGTCCATGCCCCAA
GTCAATATTGTCAAGAAAACAGAAGTACAGACAGGCGGATTCTCCAAGGAGTCAATTTTACCAAAAAGAA
ATTCGGACAAGCTTATTGCTCGTAAAAAAGACTGGGATCCAAAAAAATATGGTGGTTTTGATAGTCCAAC
GGTAGCTTATTCAGTCCTAGTGGTTGCTAAGGTGGAAAAAGGGAAATCGAAGAAGTTAAAATCCGTTAAA
GAGTTACTAGGGATCACAATTATGGAAAGAAGTTCCTTTGAAAAAAATCCGATTGACTTTTTAGAAGCTA
AAGGATATAAGGAAGTTAAAAAAGACTTAATCATTAAACTACCTAAATATAGTCTTTTTGAGTTAGAAAA
CGGTCGTAAACGGATGCTGGCTAGTGCCGGAGAATTACAAAAAGGAAATGAGCTGGCTCTGCCAAGCAAA
TATGTGAATTTTTTATATTTAGCTAGTCATTATGAAAAGTTGAAGGGTAGTCCAGAAGATAACGAACAAA
AACAATTGTTTGTGGAGCAGCATAAGCATTATTTAGATGAGATTATTGAGCAAATCAGTGAATTTTCTAA
GCGTGTTATTTTAGCAGATGCCAATTTAGATAAAGTTCTTAGTGCATATAACAAACATAGAGACAAACCA
ATACGTGAACAAGCAGAAAATATTATTCATTTATTTACGTTGACGAATCTTGGAGCTCCCGCTGCTTTTA
AATATTTTGATACAACAATTGATCGTAAACGATATACGTCTACAAAAGAAGTTTTAGATGCCACTCTTAT
CCATCAATCCATCACTGGTCTTTATGAAACACGCATTGATTTGAGTCAGCTAGGAGGTGACCCCAAGAAG
AAGAGGAAGGTGTTCTGCCCATTCATGGATAAGCATCACCACCACCATCACTAATGATAATTTGAACGCC
AGCACATGGACTCGTCTACTAGCGCAGCTTAATTAACCTAGGCTGCTGCCACCGCTGAGCAATAACTAGC
ATAACCCCTTGGGGCCTCTAAACGGGTCTTGAGGGGTTTTTTGCTGAAAGGAGGAACTATATCCGGATTG
GCGAATGGG
[124 nt withheld, positions 4420-4543]
C
[91 nt withheld, positions 4545-4635]
A
[49 nt withheld, positions 4637-4685]
CCTTTGACGTTGGAGTCCACGTTCTTT
[37 nt withheld, positions 4713-4749]
ACCCTATCTCGGTCTATTCTTTTGATTTATAAGGGATTTTGCCGATTTCGGCCTATTGGTTAAAAAATGA
GCTGATTTAACAAAAATTTAACGCGAATTTTAACAAAATATTAACGTTTACAATTTCTGGCGGCACGATG
GCATGAGATTATCAAAAAGGATCTTCACCTAGATCCTTTTAAATTAAAAATGAAGTTTTAAATCAATCTA
AAGTATATATGAGTAAACTTGGTCTGACAGTTACCAATGCTTAATCAGTGAGGCACCTATCTCAGCGATC
TGTCTATTTCGTTCATCCATAGTTGCCTGACTCCCCGTCGTGTAGATAACTACGATACGGGAGGGCTTAC
CATCTGGCCCCAGTGCTGCAATGATACCGCGAGACCCACGCTCACCGGCTCCAGATTTATCAGCAATAAA
CCAGCCAGCCGGAAGGGCCGAGCGCAGAAGTGGTCCTGCAACTTTATCCGCCTCCATCCAGTCTATTAAT
TGTTGCCGGGAAGCTAGAGTAAGTAGTTCGCCAGTTAATAGTTTGCGCAACGTTGTTGCCATTGCTACAG
GCATCGTGGTGTCACGCTCGTCGTTTGGTATGGCTTCATTCAGCTCCGGTTCCCAACGATCAAGGCGAGT
TACATGATCCCCCATGTTGTGCAAAAAAGCGGTTAGCTCCTTCGGTCCTCCGATCGTTGTCAGAAGTAAG
TTGGCCGCAGTGTTATCACTCATGGTTATGGCAGCACTGCATAATTCTCTTACTGTCATGCCATCCGTAA
GATGCTTTTCTGTGACTGGTGAGTACTCAACCAAGTCATTCTGAGAATAGTGTATGCGGCGACCGAGTTG
CTCTTGCCCGGCGTCAATACGGGATAATACCGCGCCACATAGCAGAACTTTAAAAGTGCTCATCATTGGA
AAACGTTCTTCGGGGCGAAAACTCTCAAGGATCTTACCGCTGTTGAGATCCAGTTCGATGTAACCCACTC
GTGCACCCAACTGATCTTCAGCATCTTTTACTTTCACCAGCGTTTCTGGGTGAGCAAAAACAGGAAGGCA
AAATGCCGCAAAAAAGGGAATAAGGGCGACACGGAAATGTTGAATACTCATACTCTTCCTTTTTCAATCA
TGATTGAAGCATTTATCAGGGTTATTGTCTCATGAGCGGATACATATTTGAATGTATTTAGAAAAATAAA
CAAATAGGTCATGACCAAAATCCCTTAACGTGAGTTTTCGTTCCACTGAGCGTCAGACCCCGTAGAAAAG
ATCAAAGGATCTTCTTGAGATCCTTTTTTTCTGCGCGTAATCTGCTGCTTGCAAACAAAAAAACCACCGC
TACCAGCGGTGGTTTGTTTGCCGGATCAAGAGCTACCAACTCTTTTTCCGAAGGTAACTGGCTTCAGCAG
AGCGCAGATACCAAATACTGTCCTTCTAGTGTAGCCGTAGTTAGGCCACCACTTCAAGAACTCTGTAGCA
CCGCCTACATACCTCGCTCTGCTAATCCTGTTACCAGTGGCTGCTGCCAGTGGCGATAAGTCGTGTCTTA
CCGGGTTGGACTCAAGACGATAGTTACCGGATAAGGCGCAGCGGTCGGGCTGAACGGGGGGTTCGTGCAC
ACAGCCCAGCTTGGAGCGAACGACCTACACCGAACTGAGATACCTACAGCGTGAGCTATGAGAAAGCGCC
ACGCTTCCCGAAGGGAGAAAGGCGGACAGGTATCCGGTAAGCGGCAGGGTCGGAACAGGAGAGCGCACGA
GGGAGCTCCCAGGGGGAAACGCCTGGTATCTTTATAGTCCTGTCGGGTTTCGCCACCTCTGACTTGAGCG
TCGATTTTTGTGATGCTCGTCAGGGGGGCGGAGCCTATGGAAAAACGCCAGCAACGCGGCCTTTTTACGG
TTCCTGGCCTTTTGCTGGCCTTTTGCTCACATGTTCTTTCCTGCGTTATCCCCTGATTCTGTGGATAACC
GTATTACCGCCTTTGAGTGAGCTGATACCGCTCGCCGCAGCCGAACGACCGAGCGCAGCGAGTCAGTGAG
CGAGGAAGCGGAAGAGCGCCTGATGCGGTATTTTCTCCTTACGCATCTGTGCGGTATTTCACACCGCAAT
GGTGCACTCTCAGTACAATCTGCTCTGATGCCGCATAGTTAAGCCAGTATACACTCCGCTATCGCTACGT
GACTGGGTCATGGCTGCGCCCCGACACCCGCCAACACCCGCTGACGCGCCCTGACGGGCTTGTCTGCTCC
CGGCATCCGCTTACAGACAAGCTGTGACCGTCTCCGGGAGCTGCATGTGTCAGAGGTTTTCACCGTCATC
ACCGAAACGCGCGAGGCAGCTGCGGTAAAGCTCATCAGCGTGGTCGTGAAGCGATTCACAGATGTCTGCC
TGTTCATCCGCGTCCAGCTCGTTGAGTTTCTCCAGAAGCGTTAATGTCTGGCTTCTGATAAAGCGGGCCA
TGTTAAGGGCGGTTTTTTCCTGTTTGGTCACTGATGCCTCCGTGTAAGGGGGATTTCTGTTCATGGGGGT
AATGATACCGATGAAACGAGAGAGGATGCTCACGATACGGGTTACTGATGATGAACATGCCCGGTTACTG
GAACGTTGTGAGGGTAAACAACTGGCGGTATGGATGCGGCGGGACCAGAGAAAAATCACTCAGGGTCAAT
GCCAGCGCTTCGTTAATACAGATGTAGGTGTTCCACAGGGTAGCCAGCAGCATCCTGCGATGCAGATCCG
GAACATAATGGTGCAGGGCGCTGACTTCCGCGTTTCCAGACTTTACGAAACACGGAAACCGAAGACCATT
CATGTTGTTGCTCAGGTCGCAGACGTTTTGCAGCAGCAGTCGCTTCACGTTCGCTCGCGTATCGGTGATT
CATTCTGCTAACCAGTAAGGCAACCCCGCCAGCCTAGCCGGGTCCTCAACGACAGGAGCACGATCATGCT
AGTCATGCCCCGCGCCCACCGGAAGGAGCTGACTGGGTTGAAGGCTCTCAAGGGCATCGGTCGAGATCCC
GGTGCCTAATGAGTGAGCTAACTTACATTAATTGCGTTGCGCTCACTGCCCGCTTTCCAGTCGGGAAACC
TGTCGTGCCAGCTGCATTAATGAATCGGCCAACGCGCGGGGAGAGGCGGTTTGCGTATTGGGCGCCAGGG
TGGTTTTTCTTTTCACCAGTGAGACGGGCAACAGCTGATTGCCCTTCACCGCCTGGCCCTGAGAGAGTTG
CAGCAAGCGGTCCACGCTGGTTTGCCCCAGCAGGCGAAAATCCTGTTTGATGGTGGTTAACGGCGGGATA
TAACATGAGCTGTCTTCGGTATCGTCGTATCCCACTACCGAGATGTCCGCACCAACGCGCAGCCCGGACT
CGGTAATGGCGCGCATTGCGCCCAGCGCCATCTGATCGTTGGCAACCAGCATCGCAGTGGGAACGATGCC
CTCATTCAGCATTTGCATGGTTTGTTGAAAACCGGACATGGCACTCCAGTCGCCTTCCCGTTCCGCTATC
GGCTGAATTTGATTGCGAGTGAGATATTTATGCCAGCCAGCCAGACGCAGACGCGCCGAGACAGAACTTA
ATGGGCCCGCTAACAGCGCGATTTGCTGGTGACCCAATGCGACCAGATGCTCCACGCCCAGTCGCGTACC
GTCTTCATGGGAGAAAATAATACTGTTGATGGGTGTCTGGTCAGAGACATCAAGAAATAACGCCGGAACA
TTAGTGCAGGCAGCTTCCACAGCAATGGCATCCTGGTCATCCAGCGGATAGTTAATGATCAGCCCACTGA
CGCGTTGCGCGAGAAGATTGTGCACCGCCGCTTTACAGGCTTCGACGCCGCTTCGTTCTACCATCGACAC
CACCACGCTGGCACCCAGTTGATCGGCGCGAGATTTAATCGCCGCGACAATTTGCGACGGCGCGTGCAGG
GCCAGACTGGAGGTGGCAACGCCAATCAGCAACGACTGTTTGCCCGCCAGTTGTTGTGCCACGCGGTTGG
GAATGTAATTCAGCTCCGCCATCGCCGCTTCCACTTTTTCCCGCGTTTTCGCAGAAACGTGGCTGGCCTG
GTTCACCACGCGGGAAACGGTCTGATAAGAGACACCGGCATACTCTGCGACATCGTATAACGTTACTGGT
TTCACATTCACCACCCTGAATTGACTCTCTTCCGGGCGCTATCATGCCATACCGCGAAAGGTTTTGCGCC
ATTCGATGGTGTCCGGGATCTCGACGCTCTCCCTTATGCGACTCCTGCATTAGGAAGCAGCCCAGTAGTA
GGTTGAGGCCGTTGAGCACCGCCGCCGCAAGGAATGGTGCATGCAAGGAGATGGCGCCCAACAGTCCCCC
GGCCACGGGGCCTGCCACCATACCCACGCCGAAACAAGCGCTCATGAGCCCGAAGTGGCGAGCCCGATCT
TCCCCATCGGTGATGTCGGCGATATAGGCGCCAGCAACCGCACCTGTGGCGCCGGTGATGCCGGCCACGA
TGCGTCCGGCGTAGAGGATCGAGATCGATCTCGATCCCGCGAAAT
